>Addgene plasmid #149546 | pCFD5-NS | addgene full sequence | sequence record 306364 | Addgene NGS Result
AAGCATAAAGTGTAAAGCCTGGGGTGCCTAATGAGTGAGCTAACTCACATTAATTGCGTTGCGCTCACTG
CCCGCTTTCCAGTCGGGAAACCTGTCGTGCCAGCTGCATTAATGAATCGGCCAACGCGCGGGGAGAGGCG
GTTTGCGTATTGGGCGCTCTTCCGCTTCCTCGCTCACTGACTCGCTGCGCTCGGTCGTTCGGCTGCGGCG
AGCGGTATCAGCTCACTCAAAGGCGGTAATACGGTTATCCACAGAATCAGGGGATAACGCAGGAAAGAAC
ATGTGAGCAAAAGGCCAGCAAAAGGCCAGGAACCGTAAAAAGGCCGCGTTGCTGGCGTTTTTCCATAGGC
TCCGCCCCCCTGACGAGCATCACAAAAATCGACGCTCAAGTCAGAGGTGGCGAAACCCGACAGGACTATA
AAGATACCAGGCGTTTCCCCCTGGAAGCTCCCTCGTGCGCTCTCCTGTTCCGACCCTGCCGCTTACCGGA
TACCTGTCCGCCTTTCTCCCTTCGGGAAGCGTGGCGCTTTCTCATAGCTCACGCTGTAGGTATCTCAGTT
CGGTGTAGGTCGTTCGCTCCAAGCTGGGCTGTGTGCACGAACCCCCCGTTCAGCCCGACCGCTGCGCCTT
ATCCGGTAACTATCGTCTTGAGTCCAACCCGGTAAGACACGACTTATCGCCACTGGCAGCAGCCACTGGT
AACAGGATTAGCAGAGCGAGGTATGTAGGCGGTGCTACAGAGTTCTTGAAGTGGTGGCCTAACTACGGCT
ACACTAGAAGAACAGTATTTGGTATCTGCGCTCTGCTGAAGCCAGTTACCTTCGGAAAAAGAGTTGGTAG
CTCTTGATCCGGCAAACAAACCACCGCTGGTAGCGGTGGTTTTTTTGTTTGCAAGCAGCAGATTACGCGC
AGAAAAAAAGGATCTCAAGAAGATCCTTTGATCTTTTCTACGGGGTCTGACGCTCAGTGGAACGAAAACT
CACGTTAAGGGATTTTGGTCATGAGATTATCAAAAAGGATCTTCACCTAGATCCTTTTAAATTAAAAATG
AAGTTTTAAATCAATCTAAAGTATATATGAGTAAACTTGGTCTGACAGTTACCAATGCTTAATCAGTGAG
GCACCTATCTCAGCGATCTGTCTATTTCGTTCATCCATAGTTGCCTGACTCCCCGTCGTGTAGATAACTA
CGATACGGGAGGGCTTACCATCTGGCCCCAGTGCTGCAATGATACCGCGAGACCCACGCTCACCGGCTCC
AGATTTATCAGCAATAAACCAGCCAGCCGGAAGGGCCGAGCGCAGAAGTGGTCCTGCAACTTTATCCGCC
TCCATCCAGTCTATTAATTGTTGCCGGGAAGCTAGAGTAAGTAGTTCGCCAGTTAATAGTTTGCGCAACG
TTGTTGCCATTGCTACAGGCATCGTGGTGTCACGCTCGTCGTTTGGTATGGCTTCATTCAGCTCCGGTTC
CCAACGATCAAGGCGAGTTACATGATCCCCCATGTTGTGCAAAAAAGCGGTTAGCTCCTTCGGTCCTCCG
ATCGTTGTCAGAAGTAAGTTGGCCGCAGTGTTATCACTCATGGTTATGGCAGCACTGCATAATTCTCTTA
CTGTCATGCCATCCGTAAGATGCTTTTCTGTGACTGGTGAGTACTCAACCAAGTCATTCTGAGAATAGTG
TATGCGGCGACCGAGTTGCTCTTGCCCGGCGTCAATACGGGATAATACCGCGCCACATAGCAGAACTTTA
AAAGTGCTCATCATTGGAAAACGTTCTTCGGGGCGAAAACTCTCAAGGATCTTACCGCTGTTGAGATCCA
GTTCGATGTAACCCACTCGTGCACCCAACTGATCTTCAGCATCTTTTACTTTCACCAGCGTTTCTGGGTG
AGCAAAAACAGGAAGGCAAAATGCCGCAAAAAAGGGAATAAGGGCGACACGGAAATGTTGAATACTCATA
CTCTTCCTTTTTCAATATTATTGAAGCATTTATCAGGGTTATTGTCTCATGAGCGGATACATATTTGAAT
GTATTTAGAAAAATAAACAAATAGGGGTTCCGCGCACATTTCCCCGAAAAGTGCCACCTG
[124 nt withheld, positions 2091-2214]
C
[91 nt withheld, positions 2216-2306]
A
[49 nt withheld, positions 2308-2356]
CCTTTGACGTTGGAGTCCACGTTCTTT
[37 nt withheld, positions 2384-2420]
ACCCTATCTCGGTCTATTCTTTTGATTTATAAGGGATTTTGCCGATTTCGGCCTATTGGTTAAAAAAATG
AGCTGATTTAACAAAAATTTAACGCGAATTTTAACAAAATATTAACGCTTACAATTTCCATTCGCCATTC
AGGCTGCGCAACTGTTGGGAAGGGCGATCGGTGCGGGCCTCTTCGCTATTACGCCAGCTGGCGAAAGGGG
GATGTGCTGCAAGGCGATTAAGTTGGGTAACGCCAGGGTTTTCCCAGTCACGACGTTGTAAAACGACGGC
CAGTGAGCGCGCGTAATACGACTCACTATAGGGCGAATTGGGTACAAGCTTGGATTTATTTTGTTATGTT
ATATGTATTATATGTCAGACATAAAGAAAAGGAACACATCAAATGTGATAACAAAGACTAAACAAGTAAT
TTTATTACACCAAAACGACAAAACAGTAGGCAGAACAAACAACGCATAGCCAAACATTGACGAATTGGAT
ACCCTGCCGATTGTCAGACACTTTTGTTGATCAGTTTCTTGCGAATGGTCTCGTCCAGCGGTGGAATCGC
CTCGCGGGGAATCAGAAAAGTGGACAGATTGAACAGATCCAGAAACACCTTGTACCGATCACTGAAACCA
AAAAAAAACAAAGGGAGAACAGTTTGAGTTCATTGATCCCCGATATAATCACATCTGCGATGATCACCTG
AGAGTGGAGCGCAGATATTGATATCCAGACGAGCCACCAGTGCCCAACTGTTGGGATCCAATCATGCGTT
GCACCATGATCACGTGATTGTCTGCGGCGGGAATAGAAAGTATTTGGTTAGGAAAACCAGTCTTAAACAT
AAGATATATTTATAAAAGAGTATCAAAGAATGCAATACTTACATCTCCACTTGGTTATTAACGAGTCGAT
GTCCATGAGCAGGGTGAGCAACTGGTGTGGTTGGCTGAACCTGGGTTCATCCCTATAGAAGGTGATCATG
ATGGCTCCCTGAAGGGCACGATGGCTAAACCGGCGATCCCCACGACGCACCAGTGCATCGTGCACTGCCG
GATCAAAGATGGAGCGATACACCTCGCGTCGCTTCTCAATGTCCATGAGGCGGTAGTTTTTCGCCTTCTC
CACGGGCTCCTCCATGGCGCTCTGTACCTGCGCCTCCAGGAATCGATCGACGCTCTCCTGAAACTTGGCC
CAGAAGTTGAAGCCACTCTCCTCCAGTCCGGGCGTCCTCTCCAGCCATCGCTGCACTAGCTCCAGTAGCG
AGGGATCTTTCTCCGAGTTGCGAATCGAGTTCCGCGCCTCCTCGTCGCTAAAGACATCCGAGTACTTCTG
GTTGTATCTCACCCGCTGCTCTGTCAGAACTCCCAGCTTGTTCTCGATCAAACGGAACTGCAGCGACTGA
AAACCAGATGCGGGTGCCAGGTACTTGCGGAAGTCCATGAAGTCTAGCGGGGTCATGGTCTCCAGAATGG
GCACTTGGTCCACCAGGAGCTGTACAAAGGAAGTTATAAACGGATTTTGGTAAGAGATTCAGAAAGCACT
CACTTTTAGAATCAGAACCACTCGGTTCAGTCGCTTGACAATCTCCAGCGTCTTGGTTTCATCGATGACC
TCTGCATCCAACATGTCTCGTATGGAGTCGAACTCAAAGATGATCTGCTTGAACCAAAGCTCGTAGGCTG
TGGCGAAGGTACTTAAATGCCATTGAGTGTTGTCATCAAAGTTGTAAACCTACTCACCCTGGTGCGTGAT
GATGAACAGATGCTCATCGTGCACGGGTCGCTTGTCCTCCTCGGACAGCATACACTGGGCATCCAGCAGT
TTGTCCAGCATCAGATACTCTCCATAGATTTTGCCCACTTCCGTGGTTAATGGCACCGCCGAATCATCGT
GATCGTTTCTGTATGGGTTTGAATTGAATCGCAGAACTGAAGATCGATTGGCATTCCTGGACAGCACGTG
CTGGTGCTCACCCGTTTCCTGCATAGGGACAGCTCATGGTGCACAGCTCAGATCAGATCGTGACTCCTCG
AGCGGCGGATGCTGGCGAACTGATCTCCGCCAGCGGACCGGAGATGAGACCCCAGCGAACCGATAACAGA
GCGAGAGAGCTCCAGTTCCGACTGATTGCACAGTCGGTGATCTGGGCGATGGGCACTGCCAGATAGGCTG
GGAATTATCAATCACTTGAGGTGAAAGTGCGGCGCACACAAATCCAAGCTTGATATCATCGATCTCGAGG
CTGCATCCAACGCGTTGGGAGCTCTCCGGATCAATTCGGCTTCAGGTACCGTCGACGATGTAGGTCACGG
TCTCGAAGCCGCGGTGCGGGTGCCAGGGCGTGCCCTTGGGCTCCCCGGGCGCGTACTCCACCTCACCCAT
CTGGTCCATCATGATGAACGGGTCGAGGTGGCGGTAGTTGATCCCGGCGAACGCGCGGCGCACCGGGAAG
CCCTCGCCCTCGAAACCGCTGGGCGCGGTGGTCACGGTGAGCACGGGACGTGCGACGGCGTCGGCTGGTG
CGGATACGCGGGGCAGCGTCAGCGGGTTCTCGACGGTCACGGCGGGCATGTCGACAAGCCGAATTGATCC
ACTAGAAGGCCTAATTCGGTACACTAGTTGGCCACGTAATAAGTGTGCGTTGAATTTATTCGCAAAAACA
TTGCATATTTTCGGCAAAGTAAAATTTTGTTGCATACCTTATCAAAAAATAAGTGCTGCATACTTTTTAG
AGAAACCAAATAATTTTTTATTGCATACCCGTTTTTAATAAAATACATTGCATACCCTCTTTTAATAAAA
AATATTGCATACTTTGACGAAACAAATTTTCGTTGCATACCCAATAAAAGATTATTATATTGCATACCCG
TTTTTAATAAAATACATTGCATACCCTCTTTTAATAAAGAATATTGCATACGTTGACGAAACAAATTTTC
GTTGCATACCCAATAAAAGATTATTATATTGCATACCTTTTCTTGCCATACCATTTAGCCGATCAATTGA
GATCTGAATTCTTTTTTGCTCACCTGTGATTGCTCCTACTCAAATACAAAAACATCAAATTTTCTGTCAA
TAAAGCATATTTATTTATATTTATTTTACAGGAAAGAATTCCTTTTAAAGTGTATTTTAACCTATAATGA
AAAACGATTAAAAAAAATACATAAAATAATTCGAAAATTTTTGAATAGCCCAGGTTGATAAAAATTCATT
TCATACGTTTTATAACTTATGCCCCTAAGTATTTTTTGACCATAGTGTTTCAATTCTACATTAATTTTAC
AGAGTAGAATGAAACGCCACCTACTCAGCCAAGAGGCGAAAAGGTTAGCTCGCCAAGCAGAGAGGGCGCC
AGTGCTCACTACTTTTTATAATTCTCAACTTCTTTTTCCAGACTCAGTTCGTATATATAGACCTATTTTC
AATTTAACGTCGGGGCTTTGAGTGTGTGTAGACATCAAGCATCGGTGGTTCAGTGGTAGAATGCTCGCCT
GCCACGCGGGCGGCCCGGGTTCGATTCCCGGCCGATGCAGGGTCTTCGAGAAGACCTTTTTTTGCCTACC
TGGAGCCTGAGAGTTGTTCAATAAAATAAAAATGTTTCGTTTTTTTGCTTTCGCCAGTATTTATTATTTT
TCATCAATATGTATTCAATTTGGTATGTATTTAGTAATTGTAATATATAGACAATGGTTTTCCGTTGACG
TACATACATCTGACGTGTGTTTATTTAGACATAATAGTTATGTTTTCACATCTTTTTAATGTTCGCTTAA
TGCGTATGCATTCTAGACAATTGTGCTCGGCAACAGTATATTTGTGGTGTGCCAACCAACAACCTGCAGG
AGCTCCAGCTTTTGTTCCCTTTAGTGAGGGTTAATTGCGCGCTTGGCGTAATCATGGTCATAGCTGTTTC
CTGTGTGAAATTGTTATCCGCTCACAATTCCACACAACATACGAGCCGG
Features (pLannotate 1.2.2; 17 found; start..end, strand, type, name):
     31..52      -  protein_bind   CAP binding site: CAP binding activates transcription in the presence of cAMP. E. coli catabolite activator protein
     65..157     -  CDS            lacI (fragment): lac repressor; lacI; The lac repressor binds to the lac operator to inhibit transcription in E. coli. This inhibition can be relieved by adding lactose or isopropyl-β-D-thiogalactopyranoside (IPTG).
    340..928     -  rep_origin     ori: high-copy-number ColE1/pMB1/pBR322/pUC origin of replication
   1099..1959    -  CDS            AmpR: β-lactamase; bla; confers resistance to ampicillin, carbenicillin, and related antibiotics
   1960..2064    -  promoter       AmpR promoter: bla
   2091..2449    +  rep_origin     f1 ori (sequence partly withheld): f1 bacteriophage origin of replication; arrow indicates direction of (+) strand synthesis
   2551..2706    -  CDS            lacZα (fragment): LacZα fragment of β-galactosidase; lacZ fragment
   2714..2732    +  promoter       T7 promoter: promoter for bacteriophage T7 RNA polymerase
   2924..4417    -  CDS            vermilion (fragment): tryptophan oxygenase selectable marker, required to synthesize the brown eye pigment in Drosophila
   4732..4801    +  protein_bind   attB: attB site for the φC31 integrase (Groth et al., 2000) phage φC31 integrase
   5043..5428    +  protein_bind   gypsy insulator: chromatin insulator from Drosophila Su(Hw), CP190, and Mod(mdg4)67.2
   5442..5862    +  promoter       dU6-3 promoter: RNA polymerase III promoter for Drosophila U6-3 snRNA (Port et al., 2014)
   5888..5958    +  ncRNA          tRNA: Accession: RF00005 - tRNA
   6218..6263    +  protein_bind   gypsy insulator (fragment): chromatin insulator from Drosophila Su(Hw), CP190, and Mod(mdg4)67.2
   6288..6306    -  promoter       T3 promoter: promoter for bacteriophage T3 RNA polymerase
   6351..6367    -  protein_bind   lac operator: The lac repressor binds to the lac operator to inhibit transcription in E. coli. This inhibition can be relieved by adding lactose or isopropyl-β-D-thiogalactopyranoside (IPTG). lac repressor encoded by lacI
   6375..16      -  promoter       lac promoter (across the origin): promoter for the E. coli lac operon
