[The description below was written by a language model from this plasmid's Addgene catalogue record and pLannotate feature annotations shown in this document.]
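Description:
pCFD5-NS is an empty-backbone CRISPR guide-RNA expression vector for Drosophila, derived from pCFD5. It is maintained in E. coli as a high-copy plasmid through a ColE1/pUC-type origin and selected with ampicillin via the β-lactamase gene. An f1 phage origin, T7 and T3 promoters, and remnants of the lac promoter/operator and lacZα reflect its phagemid-style cloning-vector ancestry and play no role in its function in flies.

The functional cassette is driven by the Drosophila U6:3 RNA polymerase III promoter, which is followed directly by an annotated tRNA. In the pCFD5 design, guide RNAs are flanked by tRNAs, so endogenous tRNA-processing enzymes can release one or several guides from a single transcript. To make the "NS" ("No Scaffold") version, pCFD5 was cut with BbsI and XbaI, and a synthetic fragment carrying a pair of BbsI sites was inserted by Gibson assembly. This leaves a cloning site with no built-in sgRNA scaffold, so users supply the full guide sequence. That suits prime-editing guide RNAs (pegRNAs), which carry additional 3′ sequence beyond the scaffold, and also allows combinations of pegRNAs and conventional sgRNAs. Gypsy insulator sequences (one full, one annotated only as a fragment) flank the expression cassette to buffer it from chromosomal position effects.

For transgenesis, the plasmid carries a φC31 attB site for integrase-mediated insertion into attP landing sites, plus the vermilion gene. This eye-pigment marker lets transformants be identified by rescue of eye colour in a vermilion mutant background. The vector is intended for expressing pegRNAs and sgRNAs for prime editing and related genome engineering in Drosophila, including from stable transgenic fly lines.
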