Addgene plasmid #149546: pCFD5-NS
Purpose: (Empty Backbone) Expression of pegRNA(s) and sgRNA(s) under control of Drosophila U6:3 promoter. NS stands for "No Scaffold". Can be used to generate transgenic flies with vermillion+ selection.
Depositing lab: Norbert Perrimon. Depositing organization: Harvard Medical School. Publication: Precise genome engineering in Drosophila using prime editing. Bosch JA, Birchak G, Perrimon N. Proc Natl Acad Sci U S A. 2021 Jan 5;118(1). pii: 2021996118. doi: 10.1073/pnas.2021996118. PubMed 33443210.
Backbone
  Vector backbone: pCFD5
  Backbone manufacturer: Fillip Port
  Modifications to backbone: pCFD5 was digested with BbsI/XbaI. A new insert containing BbsI/BbsI was added by Gibson cloning a gBlock fragment.
  Vector type: Insect Expression, CRISPR
  Promoter: U6
  Selectable markers: vermillion+
Growth in bacteria
  Bacterial resistance: Ampicillin, 100 μg/mL
  Growth temperature: 37°C
  Growth strain: DH5alpha
  Copy number: High Copy
Gene/Insert
  Cloning method: Gibson Cloning
  Sequencing primers: 5′ acgttttataacttatgcccctaag; 3′ gccgagcacaattgtctagaatgc
Terms and licenses: Academic/Nonprofit Terms; Industry Terms: Not Available to Industry
How to cite: pCFD5-NS was a gift from Norbert Perrimon (Addgene plasmid # 149546 ; http://n2t.net/addgene:149546 ; RRID:Addgene_149546)
